Addgene plasmid #35873: Wnt4 STOP
Depositing lab: Marian Waterman. Depositing organization: University of California, Irvine. Publication: A uniform human Wnt expression library reveals a shared secretory pathway and unique signaling activities. Najdi R, Proffitt K, Sprowl S, Kaur S, Yu J, Covey TM, Virshup DM, Waterman ML. Differentiation. 2012 Sep;84(2):203-13. doi: 10.1016/j.diff.2012.06.004. Epub 2012 Jul 9. PubMed 22784633.
Backbone
  Vector backbone: pENTR/D-TOPO
  Backbone manufacturer: Invitrogen
  Backbone size w/o insert (bp): 2580
  Vector type: Entry Vector
Growth in bacteria
  Bacterial resistance: Kanamycin, 50 μg/mL
  Growth temperature: 37°C
  Growth strain: DH5alpha
  Copy number: High Copy
Gene/Insert
  Gene/Insert name: Wnt4 (alt name: Wnt4)
  Species: H. sapiens (human)
  Insert size (bp): 1062
  Mutation: Silent Mutation C (492) --> T
  Entrez Gene: WNT4 (a.k.a. SERKAL, WNT-4)
  Cloning method: Restriction Enzyme
  Sequencing primers: 5′ M13 (-20)-FWD; 3′ M13-Reverse
Terms and licenses: Academic/Nonprofit Terms; Industry Terms: Not Available to Industry
How to cite: Wnt4 STOP was a gift from Marian Waterman (Addgene plasmid # 35873 ; http://n2t.net/addgene:35873 ; RRID:Addgene_35873)
