[The description below was written by a language model from this plasmid's Addgene catalogue record and pLannotate feature annotations shown in this document.]
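Description:
Wnt4 STOP is a Gateway entry clone built on the pENTR/D-TOPO backbone and carrying the human WNT4 open reading frame. It is a small bacterial plasmid of 3,642 bp, maintained in E. coli at high copy number through a ColE1/pUC-type origin and selected with kanamycin via an aminoglycoside phosphotransferase (KanR) gene. As an entry vector it has no eukaryotic promoter, so it is not itself an expression construct. It serves instead as a sequence-verified source of the coding region for transfer into destination vectors.

The WNT4 coding sequence (insert listed as 1,062 bp) sits between attL1 and attL2, the recombination sites used in the Gateway LR Clonase reaction, so the insert can be moved directionally into any attR-containing destination plasmid. The record notes one silent C-to-T change at position 492, which leaves the encoded protein unaltered. The "STOP" in the name suggests that the native stop codon is retained, which would yield untagged protein rather than a C-terminal fusion after recombination, although the record does not state this explicitly. Upstream of attL1 lie the rrnB T1 and T2 transcription terminators, which shield the insert from read-through transcription in bacteria. A T7 promoter lies beyond attL2, oriented back toward the insert. The short lacI and lacZα fragments annotated near the terminators are backbone remnants with no functional role.

WNT4 encodes a secreted ligand for Frizzled receptors that is important in kidney, lung and urogenital tract development. The plasmid belongs to a uniform human Wnt expression library assembled to compare the secretion and signalling activities of the different Wnt proteins.
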