Features (pLannotate 1.2.2; 10 found; start..end, strand, type, name):
    121..213     +  CDS            lacI (fragment): lac repressor; lacI; The lac repressor binds to the lac operator to inhibit transcription in E. coli. This inhibition can be relieved by adding lactose or isopropyl-β-D-thiogalactopyranoside (IPTG).
    268..295     -  terminator     rrnB T2 terminator: transcription terminator T2 from the E. coli rrnB gene
    427..470     +  terminator     rrnB T1 terminator: Escherichia coli rrnB; transcription terminator T1 from the E. coli rrnB gene
    517..553     -  CDS            lacZα (fragment): LacZα fragment of β-galactosidase; lacZ fragment
    569..668     +  protein_bind   attL1: mutant version of attL; recombination site for the Gateway® LR reaction LR Clonase™
    689..1741    +  CDS            WNT4: WNT4_HUMAN - Experimental evidence at protein level: Swiss-Prot protein existence level 1. Ligand for members of the frizzled family of seven transmembrane receptors (Probable). Plays an important role in the embryonic development of the urogenital tract and the lung (PubMed:15317892, PubMed:16959810, PubMed:18179883, PubMed:18182450). Required for normal mesenchyme to epithelium transition during embryonic kidney development. Required for the formation of early epithelial renal vesicles during kidney development (By similarity). Required for normal formation of the Mullerian duct in females,
   1767..1866    -  protein_bind   attL2: mutant version of attL; recombination site for the Gateway® LR reaction LR Clonase™
   1884..1902    -  promoter       T7 promoter: promoter for bacteriophage T7 RNA polymerase
   2036..2845    +  CDS            KanR: aminoglycoside phosphotransferase; aph(3')-Ia; confers resistance to kanamycin in bacteria or G418 (Geneticin®) in eukaryotes
   2992..3580    +  rep_origin     ori: high-copy-number ColE1/pMB1/pBR322/pUC origin of replication
>Addgene plasmid #35873 | Wnt4 STOP | depositor full sequence | sequence record 44139 | Wnt4 STOP sequence 3642 bps
CTTTCCTGCGTTATCCCCTGATTCTGTGGATAACCGTATTACCGCCTTTGAGTGAGCTGATACCGCTCGC
CGCAGCCGAACGACCGAGCGCAGCGAGTCAGTGAGCGAGGAAGCGGAAGAGCGCCCAATACGCAAACCGC
CTCTCCCCGCGCGTTGGCCGATTCATTAATGCAGCTGGCACGACAGGTTTCCCGACTGGAAAGCGGGCAG
TGAGCGCAACGCAATTAATACGCGTACCGCTAGCCAGGAAGAGTTTGTAGAAACGCAAAAAGGCCATCCG
TCAGGATGGCCTTCTGCTTAGTTTGATGCCTGGCAGTTTATGGCGGGCGTCCTGCCCGCCACCCTCCGGG
CCGTTGCTTCACAACGTTCAAATCCGCTCCCGGCGGATTTGTCCTACTCAGGAGAGCGTTCACCGACAAA
CAACAGATAAAACGAAAGGCCCAGTCTTCCGACTGAGCCTTTCGTTTTATTTGATGCCTGGCAGTTCCCT
ACTCTCGCGTTAACGCTAGCATGGATGTTTTCCCAGTCACGACGTTGTAAAACGACGGCCAGTCTTAAGC
TCGGGCCCCAAATAATGATTTTATTTTGACTGATAGTGACCTGTTCGTTGCAACAAATTGATGAGCAATG
CTTTTTTATAATGCCAACTTTGTACAAAAAAGCAGGCTCCGCGGCCGCCCCCTTCACCATGAGTCCCCGC
TCGTGCCTGCGTTCGCTGCGCCTCCTCGTCTTCGCCGTCTTCTCAGCCGCCGCGAGCAACTGGCTGTACC
TGGCCAAGCTGTCGTCGGTGGGGAGCATCTCAGAGGAGGAGACGTGCGAGAAACTCAAGGGCCTGATCCA
GAGGCAGGTGCAGATGTGCAAGCGGAACCTGGAAGTCATGGACTCGGTGCGCCGCGGTGCCCAGCTGGCC
ATTGAGGAGTGCCAGTACCAGTTCCGGAACCGGCGCTGGAACTGCTCCACACTCGACTCCTTGCCCGTCT
TCGGCAAGGTGGTGACGCAAGGGACTCGGGAGGCGGCCTTCGTGTACGCCATCTCTTCGGCAGGTGTGGC
CTTTGCAGTGACGCGGGCGTGCAGCAGTGGGGAGCTGGAGAAGTGCGGCTGTGACAGGACAGTGCATGGG
GTCAGCCCACAGGGCTTCCAGTGGTCAGGATGCTCTGACAACATCGCCTACGGTGTGGCTTTCTCACAGT
CGTTTGTGGATGTGCGGGAGAGAAGCAAGGGGGCCTCGTCCAGCAGAGCCCTCATGAACCTCCACAACAA
TGAGGCCGGCAGGAAGGCCATCCTGACACACATGCGGGTGGAATGCAAGTGCCACGGGGTGTCAGGCTCC
TGTGAGGTAAAGACGTGCTGGCGAGCCGTGCCGCCCTTCCGCCAGGTGGGTCACGCACTGAAGGAGAAGT
TTGATGGTGCCACTGAGGTGGAGCCACGCCGCGTGGGCTCCTCCAGGGCACTGGTGCCACGCAACGCACA
GTTCAAGCCGCACACAGATGAGGACCTGGTGTACTTGGAGCCTAGCCCCGACTTCTGTGAGCAGGACATG
CGCAGCGGCGTGCTGGGCACGAGGGGCCGCACATGCAACAAGACGTCCAAGGCCATCGACGGCTGTGAGC
TGCTGTGCTGTGGCCGCGGCTTCCACACGGCGCAGGTGGAGCTGGCTGAACGCTGCAGCTGCAAATTCCA
CTGGTGCTGCTTCGTCAAGTGCCGGCAGTGCCAGCGGCTCGTGGAGTTGCACACGTGCCGATGAATTCTG
AAGGGTGGGCGCGCCGACCCAGCTTTCTTGTACAAAGTTGGCATTATAAGAAAGCATTGCTTATCAATTT
GTTGCAACGAACAGGTCACTATCAGTCAAAATAAAATCATTATTTGCCATCCAGCTGATATCCCCTATAG
TGAGTCGTATTACATGGTCATAGCTGTTTCCTGGCAGCTCTGGCCCGTGTCTCAAAATCTCTGATGTTAC
ATTGCACAAGATAAAAATATATCATCATGAACAATAAAACTGTCTGCTTACATAAACAGTAATACAAGGG
GTGTTATGAGCCATATTCAACGGGAAACGTCGAGGCCGCGATTAAATTCCAACATGGATGCTGATTTATA
TGGGTATAAATGGGCTCGCGATAATGTCGGGCAATCAGGTGCGACAATCTATCGCTTGTATGGGAAGCCC
GATGCGCCAGAGTTGTTTCTGAAACATGGCAAAGGTAGCGTTGCCAATGATGTTACAGATGAGATGGTCA
GACTAAACTGGCTGACGGAATTTATGCCTCTTCCGACCATCAAGCATTTTATCCGTACTCCTGATGATGC
ATGGTTACTCACCACTGCGATCCCCGGAAAAACAGCATTCCAGGTATTAGAAGAATATCCTGATTCAGGT
GAAAATATTGTTGATGCGCTGGCAGTGTTCCTGCGCCGGTTGCATTCGATTCCTGTTTGTAATTGTCCTT
TTAACAGCGATCGCGTATTTCGTCTCGCTCAGGCGCAATCACGAATGAATAACGGTTTGGTTGATGCGAG
TGATTTTGATGACGAGCGTAATGGCTGGCCTGTTGAACAAGTCTGGAAAGAAATGCATAAACTTTTGCCA
TTCTCACCGGATTCAGTCGTCACTCATGGTGATTTCTCACTTGATAACCTTATTTTTGACGAGGGGAAAT
TAATAGGTTGTATTGATGTTGGACGAGTCGGAATCGCAGACCGATACCAGGATCTTGCCATCCTATGGAA
CTGCCTCGGTGAGTTTTCTCCTTCATTACAGAAACGGCTTTTTCAAAAATATGGTATTGATAATCCTGAT
ATGAATAAATTGCAGTTTCATTTGATGCTCGATGAGTTTTTCTAATCAGAATTGGTTAATTGGTTGTAAC
ACTGGCAGAGCATTACGCTGACTTGACGGGACGGCGCAAGCTCATGACCAAAATCCCTTAACGTGAGTTA
CGCGTCGTTCCACTGAGCGTCAGACCCCGTAGAAAAGATCAAAGGATCTTCTTGAGATCCTTTTTTTCTG
CGCGTAATCTGCTGCTTGCAAACAAAAAAACCACCGCTACCAGCGGTGGTTTGTTTGCCGGATCAAGAGC
TACCAACTCTTTTTCCGAAGGTAACTGGCTTCAGCAGAGCGCAGATACCAAATACTGTCCTTCTAGTGTA
GCCGTAGTTAGGCCACCACTTCAAGAACTCTGTAGCACCGCCTACATACCTCGCTCTGCTAATCCTGTTA
CCAGTGGCTGCTGCCAGTGGCGATAAGTCGTGTCTTACCGGGTTGGACTCAAGACGATAGTTACCGGATA
AGGCGCAGCGGTCGGGCTGAACGGGGGGTTCGTGCACACAGCCCAGCTTGGAGCGAACGACCTACACCGA
ACTGAGATACCTACAGCGTGAGCATTGAGAAAGCGCCACGCTTCCCGAAGGGAGAAAGGCGGACAGGTAT
CCGGTAAGCGGCAGGGTCGGAACAGGAGAGCGCACGAGGGAGCTTCCAGGGGGAAACGCCTGGTATCTTT
ATAGTCCTGTCGGGTTTCGCCACCTCTGACTTGAGCGTCGATTTTTGTGATGCTCGTCAGGGGGGCGGAG
CCTATGGAAAAACGCCAGCAACGCGGCCTTTTTACGGTTCCTGGCCTTTTGCTGGCCTTTTGCTCACATG
TT
