>Addgene plasmid #35873 | Wnt4 STOP | addgene partial sequence | sequence record 44603 | M13rev
TCAGCTGGATGGCAAATAATGATTTTATTTTGACTGATAGTGACCTGTTCGTTGCAACAAATTGATAAGC
AATGCTTTCTTATAATGCCAACTTTGTACAAGAAAGCTGGGTCGGCGCGCCCACCCTTCAGAATTCATCG
GCACGTGTGCAACTCCACGAGCCGCTGGCACTGCCGGCACTTGACGAAGCAGCACCAGTGGAATTTGCAG
CTGCAGCGTTCAGCCAGCTCCACCTGCGCCGTGTGGAAGCCGCGGCCACAGCACAGCAGCTCACAGCCGT
CGATGGCCTTGGACGTCTTGTTGCATGTGCGGCCCCTCGTGCCCAGCACGCCGCTGCGCATGTCCTGCTC
ACAGAAGTCGGGGCTAGGCTCCAAGTACACCAGGTCCTCATCTGTGTGCGGCTTGAACTGTGCGTTGCGT
GGCACCAGTGCCCTGGAGGAGCCCACGCGGCGTGGCTCCACCTCAGTGGCACCATCAAACTTCTCCTTCA
GTGCGTGACCCACCTGGCGGAAGGGCGGCACGGCTCGCCAGCACGTCTTTACCTCACAGGAGCCTGACAC
CCCGTGGCACTTGCATTCCACCCGCATGTGTGTCAGGATGGCCTTCCTGCCGGCCTCATTGTTGTGGAGG
TTCATGAGGGCTCTGCTGGACGAGGCCCCCTTGCTTCTCTCCCGCACATCCACAAACGACTGTGAGAAAG
CCACACCGTAGGCGATGTTGTCAGAGCATCCTGACCACTGGAAGCCCTGTGGGCTGACCCCATGCACTGT
CCTGTCACAGCCGCACTTCTCCAGCTCCCCACTGCTGCACGCCCGCGTCACTGCAAAGGCCACA
